Addgene plasmid #217071: pMV-Tc1-1_PM
Purpose: Donor plasmid of Tc1-1_PM Transposon
Depositing lab: Haoyi Wang. Depositing organization: Institute of Zoology, Chinese Academy of Sciences. Publication: Heterologous survey of 130 DNA transposons in human cells highlights their functional divergence and expands the genome engineering toolbox. Zhang T, Tan S, Tang N, Li Y, Zhang C, Sun J, Guo Y, Gao H, Cai Y, Sun W, Wang C, Fu L, Ma H, Wu Y, Hu X, Zhang X, Gee P, Yan W, Zhao Y, Chen Q, Guo B, Wang H, Zhang YE. Cell. 2024 Jul 11;187(14):3741-3760.e30. doi: 10.1016/j.cell.2024.05.007. Epub 2024 Jun 5. PubMed 38843831.
Backbone
  Vector backbone: pMV
  Vector type: Mammalian Expression
Growth in bacteria
  Bacterial resistance: Ampicillin, 100 μg/mL
  Growth temperature: 37°C
  Growth strain: DH5alpha
  Copy number: High Copy
Gene/Insert
  Gene/Insert name: TIRs of Tc1-1_PM transposon (alt name: Tc1-1_PM)
  Species: Synthetic
  Cloning method: Restriction Enzyme; 5′ cloning site Unknown (unknown if destroyed); 3′ cloning site Unknown (unknown if destroyed)
Terms and licenses: Academic/Nonprofit Terms; Industry Terms: Not Available to Industry
How to cite: pMV-Tc1-1_PM was a gift from Haoyi Wang (Addgene plasmid # 217071 ; http://n2t.net/addgene:217071 ; RRID:Addgene_217071)
