[The description below was written by a language model from this plasmid's Addgene catalogue record and pLannotate feature annotations shown in this document.]
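Description:
pMV-Tc1-1_PM is the donor plasmid for the Tc1-1_PM DNA transposon, built on the pMV backbone and catalogued as a mammalian expression vector. The 4.9 kb plasmid is propagated in E. coli through a high-copy ColE1/pUC-type origin and selected with ampicillin via the β-lactamase gene and its native promoter. A short remnant of lacZα is also detected, most likely a leftover of the cloning backbone with no functional role.

The recorded insert is the pair of synthetic terminal inverted repeats (TIRs) of Tc1-1_PM. These repeats were not picked up by the automated annotation, so their exact positions are not given. In a donor of this kind they would be expected to flank the cargo, occupying the unannotated stretches on either side of the reporter cassette. That cassette consists of the mouse PGK promoter, a puromycin N-acetyltransferase coding sequence (annotated as a fragment, consistent with loss of its stop codon), EGFP, and a bovine growth hormone polyadenylation signal. The short gap between PuroR and EGFP and the single promoter and poly(A) signal suggest that the two are expressed from one transcript, perhaps through a linker or 2A-type peptide, but the record does not identify the joining element.

No transposase gene is annotated, so the enzyme must be supplied in trans, presumably from a separate helper plasmid. Transposase recognition of the TIRs would excise the cassette and integrate it into the host genome, allowing stable integration to be measured by puromycin resistance or sustained green fluorescence. The plasmid comes from a survey comparing the activity of many DNA transposons in human cells to find new genome engineering tools.
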