Features (pLannotate 1.2.2; 8 found; start..end, strand, type, name):
    118..138     -  CDS            lacZα (fragment): LacZα fragment of β-galactosidase; lacZ fragment
    579..1078    +  promoter       PGK promoter: mouse phosphoglycerate kinase 1 promoter
   1103..1697    +  CDS            PuroR (fragment): puromycin N-acetyltransferase; pac from Streptomyces alboniger; confers resistance to puromycin
   1761..2480    +  CDS            EGFP: the original enhanced GFP (Yang et al., 1996) mammalian codon-optimized
   2508..2732    +  polyA_signal   bGH poly(A) signal: bovine growth hormone polyadenylation signal
   3205..3793    -  rep_origin     ori: high-copy-number ColE1/pMB1/pBR322/pUC origin of replication
   3964..4824    -  CDS            AmpR: β-lactamase; bla; confers resistance to ampicillin, carbenicillin, and related antibiotics
   4825..26      -  promoter       AmpR promoter (across the origin): bla
>Addgene plasmid #217071 | pMV-Tc1-1_PM | addgene full sequence | sequence record 442032 | Addgene NGS Result
AAAAATAAACAAATAGGGGTTCCGCGCACATTTCCCCGAAAAGTGCCACCTGACGTCTAAGAAACCATTA
TTATCATGACATTAACCTATAAAAATAGGCGTATCACGAGGCCCTTTCGTTGTAAAACGACGGCCAGTCG
AACCACGCAATGCGTCTCGATCCGCAGTGTCTTGCGTCTCTAAGCTTTACAGTGAGGGAAAAAAGTATTT
GATCCCCTGCTGATTTTGTACGTTTGCCCACTGACAAAGAAATGATCAGTCTATAATTTTAATGGTAGGT
TTATTTGAACAGTGAGAGACAGAATAACAACAACAAAAATCCAGAAAAACGCATGTCAAAAATGTTATAA
ATTGATTTGCATTTTAATGAGGGAAATAAGTATTTGACCCCCTCTCAATCAGAAAGATTTCTGGCTCCCA
GGTGTCTTTTATACAGGTAACGAGCTGAGATTAGGAGCACACTCTTAAAGGGAGTGCTCCTAATCTCAGC
TTGTTACCTGTATAAAAGACACCTGTCCACAGAAGCAATCAATCAATCAGATTCCAAACTCTCCACCACC
GGTGCTAGCAATTCTACCGGGTAGGGGAGGCGCTTTTCCCAAGGCAGTCTGGAGCATGCGCTTTAGCAGC
CCCGCTGGGCACTTGGCGCTACACAAGTGGCCTCTGGCCTCGCACACATTCCACATCCACCGGTAGGCGC
CAACCGGCTCCGTTCTTTGGTGGCCCCTTCGCGCCACCTTCTACTCCTCCCCTAGTCAGGAAGTTCCCCC
CCGCCCCGCAGCTCGCGTCGTGCAGGACGTGACAAATGGAAGTAGCACGTCTCACTAGTCTCGTGCAGAT
GGACAGCACCGCTGAGCAATGGAAGCGGGTAGGCCTTTGGGGCAGCGGCCAATAGCAGCTTTGCTCCTTC
GCTTTCTGGGCTCAGAGGCTGGGAAGGGGTGGGTCCGGGGGCGGGCTCAGGGGCGGGCTCAGGGGCGGGG
CGGGCGCCCGAAGGTCCTCCGGAGGCCCGGCATTCTGCACGCTTCAAAAGCGCACGTCTGCCGCGCTGTT
CTCCTCTTCCTCATCTCCGGGCCTTTCGACCTGCAGCCAACGCCACCATGGGGACCGAGTACAAGCCCAC
GGTGCGCCTCGCCACCCGCGACGACGTCCCCCGGGCCGTACGCACCCTCGCCGCCGCGTTCGCCGACTAC
CCCGCCACGCGCCACACCGTCGACCCGGACCGCCACATCGAGCGGGTCACCGAGCTGCAAGAACTCTTCC
TCACGCGCGTCGGGCTCGACATCGGCAAGGTGTGGGTCGCGGACGACGGCGCCGCGGTGGCGGTCTGGAC
CACGCCGGAGAGCGTCGAAGCGGGGGCGGTGTTCGCCGAGATCGGCCCGCGCATGGCCGAGTTGAGCGGT
TCCCGGCTGGCCGCGCAGCAACAGATGGAAGGCCTCCTGGCGCCGCACCGGCCCAAGGAGCCCGCGTGGT
TCCTGGCCACCGTCGGCGTCTCGCCCGACCACCAGGGCAAGGGTCTGGGCAGCGCCGTCGTGCTCCCCGG
AGTGGAGGCGGCCGAGCGCGCCGGGGTGCCCGCCTTCCTGGAGACCTCCGCGCCCCGCAACCTCCCCTTC
TACGAGCGGCTCGGCTTCACCGTCACCGCCGACGTCGAGGTGCCCGAAGGACCGCGCACCTGGTGCATGA
CCCGCAAGCCCGGTGCCATCGATGCCACTAACTTCTCCCTGTTGAAACAAGCAGGGGATGTCGAAGAGAA
TCCCGGGCCAATGGTGAGCAAGGGCGAGGAGCTGTTCACCGGGGTGGTGCCCATCCTGGTCGAGCTGGAC
GGCGACGTAAACGGCCACAAGTTCAGCGTGTCCGGCGAGGGCGAGGGCGATGCCACCTACGGCAAGCTGA
CCCTGAAGTTCATCTGCACCACCGGCAAGCTGCCCGTGCCCTGGCCCACCCTCGTGACCACCCTGACCTA
CGGCGTGCAGTGCTTCAGCCGCTACCCCGACCACATGAAGCAGCACGACTTCTTCAAGTCCGCCATGCCC
GAAGGCTACGTCCAGGAGCGCACCATCTTCTTCAAGGACGACGGCAACTACAAGACCCGCGCCGAGGTGA
AGTTCGAGGGCGACACCCTGGTGAACCGCATCGAGCTGAAGGGCATCGACTTCAAGGAGGACGGCAACAT
CCTGGGGCACAAGCTGGAGTACAACTACAACAGCCACAACGTCTATATCATGGCCGACAAGCAGAAGAAC
GGCATCAAGGTGAACTTCAAGATCCGCCACAACATCGAGGACGGCAGCGTGCAGCTCGCCGACCACTACC
AGCAGAACACCCCCATCGGCGACGGCCCCGTGCTGCTGCCCGACAACCACTACCTGAGCACCCAGTCCGC
CCTGAGCAAAGACCCCAACGAGAAGCGCGATCACATGGTCCTGCTGGAGTTCGTGACCGCCGCCGGGATC
ACTCTCGGCATGGACGAGCTGTACAAGTAATTAATTAAGCTCGCTGATCAGCCTCGACTGTGCCTTCTAG
TTGCCAGCCATCTGTTGTTTGCCCCTCCCCCGTGCCTTCCTTGACCCTGGAAGGTGCCACTCCCACTGTC
CTTTCCTAATAAAATGAGGAAATTGCATCGCATTGTCTGAGTAGGTGTCATTCTATTCTGGGGGGTGGGG
TGGGGCAGGACAGCAAGGGGGAGGATTGGGAAGACAATAGCAGGCATGCTGGGGATGCGGTGGGCTCTAT
GGCTTCTGAGGCGCGCCCTCGAGGTCATGTTTTGCAGAGGGGTCAAATACTTATTTCCCTCATTAAAATG
CAAATCAATTTATAACATTTTTGACATGCGTTTTTCTGGATTTTGTTGTTGTTATTCTGTCTCTCACTGT
TCAAATAAACCTACCATTAAAATTATAGACTGATCATTTCTTTGTCAGTGGGCAAACGTACAAAATCAGC
AGGGGATCAAATACTTTTTTCCCTCACTGTAGGGCCCAGAGACGGAGTCACTGCCAACCGAGACGGTCAT
AGCTGTTTCCTGTGTGCCGCTTCCTCGCTCACTGACTCGCTGCGCTCGGTCGTTCGGCTGCGGCGAGCGG
TATCAGCTCACTCAAAGGCGGTAATACGGTTACCCACAGAATCAGGGGATAACGCAGGAAAGAACATGTG
AGCAAAAGGCCAGCAAAAGGCCAGGAACCGTAAAAAGGCCGCGTTGCTGGCGTTTTTCCATAGGCTCCGC
CCCCCTGACGAGCATCACAAAAATCGACGCTCAAGTCAGAGGTGGCGAAACCCGACAGGACTATAAAGAT
ACCAGGCGTTTCCCCCTGGAAGCTCCCTCGTGCGCTCTCCTGTTCCGACCCTGCCGCTTACCGGATACCT
GTCCGCCTTTCTCCCTTCGGGAAGCGTGGCGCTTTCTCATAGCTCACGCTGTAGGTATCTCAGTTCGGTG
TAGGTCGTTCGCTCCAAGCTGGGCTGTGTGCACGAACCCCCCGTTCAGCCCGACCGCTGCGCCTTATCCG
GTAACTATCGTCTTGAGTCCAACCCGGTAAGACACGACTTATCGCCACTGGCAGCAGCCACTGGTAACAG
GATTAGCAGAGCGAGGTATGTAGGCGGTGCTACAGAGTTCTTGAAGTGGTGGCCTAACTACGGCTACACT
AGAAGAACAGTATTTGGTATCTGCGCTCTGCTGAAGCCAGTTACCTTCGGAAAAAGAGTTGGTAGCTCTT
GATCCGGCAAACAAACCACCGCTGGTAGCGGTGGTTTTTTTGTTTGCAAGCAGCAGATTACGCGCAGAAA
AAAAGGATCTCAAGAAGATCCTTTGATCTTTTCTACGGGGTCTGACGCTCAGTGGAACGAAAACTCACGT
TAAGGGATTTTGGTCATGAGATTATCAAAAAGGATCTTCACCTAGATCCTTTTAAATTAAAAATGAAGTT
TTAAATCAATCTAAAGTATATATGAGTAAACTTGGTCTGACAGTTACCAATGCTTAATCAGTGAGGCACC
TATCTCAGCGATCTGTCTCTTTCGTTCATCCATAGTTGCCTGACTCCCCGTCGTGTAGATAACTACGATA
CGGGAGGGCTTACCATCTGGCCCCAGTGCTGCAATAATACCGCGGGACCCACGCTCACCGGCTCCAGATT
TATCAGCAATAAACCAGCCAGCCGGAAGGGCCGAGCGCAGAAGTGGTCCTGCAACTTTATCCGCCTCCAT
CCAGTCTATTAATTGTTGCCGGGAAGCTAGAGTAAGTAGTTCGCCAGTTAATAGTTTGCGCAACGTTGTT
GCCATCGCTACAGGCATCGTGGTATCACGCTCGTCGTTTGGTATGGCTTCATTCAGCTCCGGTTCCCAAC
GATCAAGGCGAGTTACATGATCCCCCATGTTGCGCAAAAAAGCGGTTAGCTCCTTCGGTCCTCCGATCGT
TGTCAGAAGTAAGTTGGCCGCCGTGTTATCACTCATGGTTATGGCAGCACTACATAATTCTCTTACTGTC
ATGCCATCCGTAAGATGCTTTTCTGTGACTGGTGAGTACTCAACCAAGTCATTCTGAGAATAGTGTATGC
GGCGACCGAGTTGCTCTTGCCCGGCGTCAATACGGGATAATACCGCGCCACATAGCAGAACTTTAAAAGT
GCTCATCATTGGAAAACGTTCTTCGGGGCGAAAACTCTCAAGGATCTTACCGCTGTTGAGATCCAGTTCG
ATGTAACCCACTCGTGCACCCAACTGATCTTCAGCATCTTTTACTTTCACCAGCGTTTCTGGGTGAGCAA
AAACAGGAAGGCAAAATGCCGCAAAAAAGGGAATAAGGGCGACACGGAAATGTTGAATACTCATACTCTT
CCTTTTTCAATATTATTGAAGCATTTATCAGGGTTATTGTCTCATGAGCGGATACATATTTGAATGTATT
TAG
